Addgene plasmid #140669: pJ2076.2_cR
Purpose: cR control for toggle switch experiment
Depositing lab: Yolanda Schaerli. Depositing organization: Universite de Lausanne (UNIL). Publication: Multistable and dynamic CRISPRi-based synthetic circuits. Santos-Moreno J, Tasiudi E, Stelling J, Schaerli Y. Nat Commun. 2020 Jun 2;11(1):2746. doi: 10.1038/s41467-020-16574-1. PubMed 32488086.
Backbone
  Vector backbone: pCOLA
  Vector type: Bacterial Expression, Synthetic Biology
Growth in bacteria
  Bacterial resistance: Kanamycin, 50 μg/mL
  Growth temperature: 37°C
  Growth strain: DH5alpha
  Copy number: High Copy
Gene/Insert
  Gene/Insert name: cR control for toggle switch experiment
Terms and licenses: Academic/Nonprofit Terms; Industry Terms: Not Available to Industry
Depositor comments: GenBank file with original annotations can be downloaded from the "Resource Information" section. Please note that, in addition, plasmids pJ2018 and pJ2077.2 are needed for the circuit encoded on this plasmid to operate as designed.
How to cite: pJ2076.2_cR was a gift from Yolanda Schaerli (Addgene plasmid # 140669 ; http://n2t.net/addgene:140669 ; RRID:Addgene_140669)
