[The description below was written by a language model from this plasmid's Addgene catalogue record and pLannotate feature annotations shown in this document.]
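Description:
pJ2076.2_cR is a bacterial expression and synthetic-biology plasmid built on the pCOLA backbone and deposited as the "cR" control for a toggle switch experiment in a study of CRISPR interference-based synthetic gene circuits. It replicates in E. coli from the ColA origin, which is compatible with other common origin classes and so allows the plasmid to be maintained alongside additional plasmids in the same cell. Selection is by kanamycin, through an aminoglycoside phosphotransferase (KanR) gene driven by a bla-type promoter. The catalogue lists it as high copy.

The annotated 4,419 nt sequence carries a reporter unit made of a bacteriophage T7 gene 10 ribosome binding site followed by superfolder GFP. A short fragment matching E. coli marA is fused directly to the 3′ end of the GFP coding sequence. Its position suggests a C-terminal tag, possibly affecting protein turnover, but the record does not state its function. Downstream lie rrnB T1 (partial) and T2 transcription terminators. Two partial matches to the strong constitutive J23119 promoter are also detected. One sits upstream of a fragment of the Streptococcus pyogenes tracrRNA, which is consistent with a single guide RNA scaffold, and the other lies near the end of the record, shortly upstream of the GFP cassette on the circular map. The guide targets and the exact promoter driving GFP are not identified in the automated annotation, and the depositor's own annotated file is said to be available separately.

No dCas9 gene is annotated here. The depositor notes that two companion plasmids, pJ2018 and pJ2077.2, are required for the encoded circuit to work as designed. The record does not explain what the cR control state represents.
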