Features (pLannotate 1.2.2; 12 found; start..end, strand, type, name):
    372..394     +  RBS            RBS: efficient ribosome binding site from bacteriophage T7 gene 10 (Olins and Rangwala, 1989)
    402..1115    +  CDS            Superfolder GFP: Superfolder GFP is a basic (constitutively fluorescent) green fluorescent protein published in 2005, derived from Aequorea victoria. It is reported to be a very rapidly-maturing weak dimer.
   1116..1175    +  CDS            marA (fragment): MARA_ECOLI - Experimental evidence at protein level: Swiss-Prot protein existence level 1. May be a transcriptional activator of genes involved in the multiple antibiotic resistance (Mar) phenotype. It can also activate genes such as sodA, zwf and micF. From Escherichia coli (strain K12).
   1663..1696    +  terminator     rrnB T1 terminator (fragment): Escherichia coli rrnB; transcription terminator T1 from the E. coli rrnB gene
   1788..1815    +  terminator     rrnB T2 terminator: transcription terminator T2 from the E. coli rrnB gene
   1937..1994    +  promoter       AmpR promoter (fragment): bla
   2003..2818    -  CDS            KanR: aminoglycoside phosphotransferase; aph(3')-Ia; confers resistance to kanamycin in bacteria or G418 (Geneticin®) in eukaryotes
   2819..2910    -  promoter       AmpR promoter: bla
   2928..3563    -  rep_origin     ColA ori: Plasmids containing the ColA origin of replication can be propagated in E. coli cells that contain additional plasmids with compatible origins.
   3631..3655    +  promoter       J23119(SpeI) promoter (fragment): bacterial promoter (Registry of Standard Biological Parts BBa J23119) modified to end with an SpeI site
   3867..3934    +  misc_RNA       tracrRNA (fragment): trans-activating CRISPR RNA for the Streptococcus pyogenes CRISPR/Cas9 system
   4323..4347    +  promoter       J23119(SpeI) promoter (fragment): bacterial promoter (Registry of Standard Biological Parts BBa J23119) modified to end with an SpeI site
>Addgene plasmid #140669 | pJ2076.2_cR | addgene full sequence | sequence record 305144 | Addgene NGS Result
ACACTAGAGTCTAGCTTGAGATCGCTGGGACGCCCGTGAACAGTTGCTCTGATTGAAACCACGATTCAGC
CTGCGGTCCGGTGTAAGAGAAATCCACGAAGGAAAAGGTGAAAGCAGAACAGATAATCAGTAATAGTAGC
AACTCAACCACAGGACACTTCCCTCACTCCGAACGAATCACAATACGCTCCAATCTTCAACTACACGATA
AAACTGGTAATCCCAACAACCTGACTCACACTCTACTTTCTCAACGAGGAACTTCTTATTCTGATACAAT
CTCGCTGGGACGCCCGGGATCCAAGAGATTTCTACACGATTGAGCACTGTCTCAGCCTGCGGTCCGGGTT
CACTGCCGTATAGGCAGTAATTTTGTTTAACTTTAAGAAGGAGATATACATATGCGTAAAGGCGAAGAAC
TGTTTACCGGTGTGGTTCCGATTCTGGTGGAACTGGACGGCGATGTTAATGGTCATAAATTCAGTGTTCG
CGGCGAAGGTGAAGGCGATGCGACGAACGGCAAACTGACCCTGAAATTTATCTGCACCACGGGTAAACTG
CCGGTCCCGTGGCCGACGCTGGTGACCACGCTGACCTATGGCGTTCAATGTTTTGCGCGTTACCCGGATC
ACATGAAACAGCACGACTTTTTCAAATCGGCCATGCCGGAAGGCTATGTGCAGGAACGTACGATTAGCTT
TAAAGACGATGGTACGTATAAAACCCGCGCGGAAGTGAAATTCGAAGGCGATACCCTGGTTAACCGTATC
GAACTGAAAGGTATCGATTTCAAAGAAGACGGCAATATTCTGGGTCATAAACTGGAATATAACTTCAATT
CCCACAACGTGTACATCACCGCGGATAAACAGAAAAACGGCATTAAAGCCAATTTCAAAATCCGCCATAA
TGTGGAAGATGGTAGCGTTCAGCTGGCCGACCACTATCAGCAAAACACGCCGATTGGTGATGGCCCGGTC
CTGCTGCCGGACAATCACTACCTGAGTACCCAGTCCGTGCTGTCAAAAGATCCGAACGAAAAACGTGACC
ACATGGTCCTGCTGGAATTTGTGACGGCTGCGGGTATCACCCACGGCATGGACGAACTGTATAAAATGTC
CCGCCGTAATACTGACGCCATCACAATCCACAGCATCCTGGATTGGATTGAAGACTAATAATCGCTGGGA
CGCCCGCCTGCAGGCTCGGTACCAAATTCCAGAAAAGAGGCCTCCCGAAAGGGGGGCCTTTTTTCGTTTT
GGTCCTAATAGATAAAGGATAGGTCTGGTAGTGTTGTTCGTTCTCGCAGGTAAATCAATAATACTCAGCA
GTTCCGTAGACTTTTCAGTGGGACAGGGTAGCGATAACAGATAGATTGTAATAAGACACAGTAGGTGCTC
GTAGTTGCGTGAAGAGAACCGCTCAGGAAATCCAGTCAGAAGTATTGGTAATCGTTGAAAACTCAGTCGA
CGCACTTACTGAAGACGTCCTATTACACTCGTCGTTGGAAACTGAAGATGCGGCCGCGGAAACACAGAAA
AAAGCCCGCACCTGACAGTGCGGGCTTTTTTTTTCGACCAAAGGTAGCGAACGACGAGTCACTGTTGAGG
ATAAATACTTTCTCTACTAGGCGCCTGTTACACAGGTCCTCAGCGGCGCGCCTTTGTCGGTGAACGCTCT
CCTGAGTAGGACAAATCCGCCGGGAGCGGATTTGAACGTTGTGAAGCAACGGCCCGGAGGGTGGCGGGCA
GGACGCCCGCCATAAACTGCCAGGCATCAAACTAAGCAGAAGGCCATCCTGACGGATGGCCTTTTTGCGT
TTCAGATCTACCGGTAAACCAGCAATAGACATAAGCGGCTATTTAACGACCCTGCCCTGAACCGACGACA
AGCTGACGACCGGGTCTCCGCAAGTGGCACTTTTCGGGGAAATGTGCGCGGAACCCCTATTTGTTTATTT
TTCTAAATACATTCAAATATGTATCCGCTCATGAATTAATTCTTAGAAAAACTCATCGAGCATCAAATGA
AACTGCAATTTATTCATATCAGGATTATCAATACCATATTTTTGAAAAAGCCGTTTCTGTAATGAAGGAG
AAAACTCACCGAGGCAGTTCCATAGGATGGCAAGATCCTGGTATCGGTCTGCGATTCCGACTCGTCCAAC
ATCAATACAACCTATTAATTTCCCCTCGTCAAAAATAAGGTTATCAAGTGAGAAATCACCATGAGTGACG
ACTGAATCCGGTGAGAATGGCAAAAGTTTATGCATTTCTTTCCAGACTTGTTCAACAGGCCAGCCATTAC
GCTCGTCATCAAAATCACTCGCATCAACCAAACCGTTATTCATTCGTGATTGCGCCTGAGCGAGACGAAA
TACGCGGTCGCTGTTAAAAGGACAATTACAAACAGGAATCGAATGCAACCGGCGCAGGAACACTGCCAGC
GCATCAACAATATTTTCACCTGAATCAGGATATTCTTCTAATACCTGGAATGCTGTTTTCCCGGGGATCG
CAGTGGTGAGTAACCATGCATCATCAGGAGTACGGATAAAATGCTTGATGGTCGGAAGAGGCATAAATTC
CGTCAGCCAGTTTAGTCTGACCATCTCATCTGTAACATCATTGGCAACGCTACCTTTGCCATGTTTCAGA
AACAACTCTGGCGCATCGGGCTTCCCATACAATCGATAGATTGTCGCACCTGATTGCCCGACATTATCGC
GAGCCCATTTATACCCATATAAATCAGCATCCATGTTGGAATTTAATCGCGGCCTAGAGCAAGACGTTTC
CCGTTGAATATGGCTCATACTCTTCCTTTTTCAATATTATTGAAGCATTTATCAGGGTTATTGTCTCATG
AGCGGATACATATTTGAATGTATTTAGAAAAATAAACAAATAGGCATGCTAGCGCAGAAACGTCCTAGAA
GATGCCAGGAGGATACTTAGCAGAGAGACAATAAGGCCGGAGCGAAGCCGTTTTTCCATAGGCTCCGCCC
CCCTGACGAACATCACGAAATCTGACGCTCAAATCAGTGGTGGCGAAACCCGACAGGACTATAAAGATAC
CAGGCGTTTCCCCCTGATGGCTCCCTCTTGCGCTCTCCTGTTCCCGTCCTGCGGCGTCCGTGTTGTGGTG
GAGGCTTTACCCAAATCACCACGTCCCGTTCCGTGTAGACAGTTCGCTCCAAGCTGGGCTGTGTGCAAGA
ACCCCCCGTTCAGCCCGACTGCTGCGCCTTATCCGGTAACTATCATCTTGAGTCCAACCCGGAAAGACAC
GACAAAACGCCACTGGCAGCAGCCATTGGTAACTGAGAATTAGTGGATTTAGATATCGAGAGTCTTGAAG
TGGTGGCCTAACAGAGGCTACACTGAAAGGACAGTATTTGGTATCTGCGCTCCACTAAAGCCAGTTACCA
GGTTAAGCAGTTCCCCAACTGACTTAACCTTCGATCAAACCGCCTCCCCAGGCGGTTTTTTCGTTTACAG
AGCAGGAGATTACGACGATCGTAAAAGGATCTCAAGAAGATCCTTTACGGATTCCCGACACCATCACTCT
AGAGAATTCATAGGATAGATTCTGGAAACTTTACCGTCCGAGCTCCAGCCTGCGGTCCGGTTGACGGCTA
GCTCAGTCCTAGGTACAGTGCTAGCTCGCTGGGACGCCCGAGAGCCGAATCGCACTTATTTACAGTAGTT
CAGCCTGCGGTCCGGCCATACATACTCTAAGATGTGTCTCGCTGGGACGCCCGGGGACTACACTTACGAA
ACTATTGATTGCTCAGCCTGCGGTCCGGGTTCACTGCCGTATAGGCAGTCTCAAGCTAGACTCTAGTGGT
TTCAGAGCTATGCTGGAAACAGCATAGCAAGTTGAAATAAGGCTAGTCCGTTATCAACTTGAAAAAGTGG
CACCGAGTCGGTGCGTTCACTGCCGTATAGGCAGTCGCTGGGACGCCCGCTCGAGCAATAAACAGTTGAT
AGGGCTTCTCCGTTACCATGGTTCAGCCAAAAAACTTAAGACCGCCGGTCTTGTCCACTACCTTGCAGTA
ATGCGGTGGACAGGATCGGCGGTTTTCTTTTCTCTTCTCAATTCTTCTGACCTGTAACGAATAATAGATA
GTAAAGTAGTCTCCGATTGAGTTTTCTCTGCCGAGTCCCACCCAGTTCTGTGATTTCAGTAAGTTGGTAA
TTGATACACTGTTGCGAGAACTGCTGCCTGGTAGTAGATAGGTTGTTATTGAGTAAGAAGGTAAAGTGAA
CGAAATCCCTGAAACTGAGACTGTAGAAAATAAGCTTCAGCCTGCGGTCCGGTTGACAGCTAGCTCAGTC
CTAGGTACTGTGCTAGCTCGCTGGGACGCCCGAGATAGCCGTTACACAGGTGACACTTATTTCAGCCTGC
GGTCCGGCC
